>Addgene plasmid #35493 | pUG2K | addgene full sequence | sequence record 261240 | Addgene NGS Result
TGTAGTCTTATGCAATACTCTTGTAGTCTTGCAACATGGTAACGATGAGTTAGCAACATGCCTTACAAGG
AGAGAAAAAGCACCGTGCATGCCGATTGGTGGAAGTAAGGTGGTACGATCGTGCCTTATTAGGAAGGCAA
CAGACGGGTCTGACATGGATTGGACGAACCACTGAATTGCCGCATTGCAGAGATATTGTATTTAAGTGCC
TAGCTCGATACATAAACGGGTCTCTCTGGTTAGACCAGATCTGAGCCTGGGAGCTCTCTGGCTAACTAGG
GAACCCACTGCTTAAGCCTCAATAAAGCTTGCCTTGAGTGCTTCAAGTAGTGTGTGCCCGTCTGTTGTGT
GACTCTGGTAACTAGAGATCCCTCAGACCCTTTTAGTCAGTGTGGAAAATCTCTAGCAGTGGCGCCCGAA
CAGGGACTTGAAAGCGAAAGGGAAACCAGAGGAGCTCTCTCGACGCAGGACTCGGCTTGCTGAAGCGCGC
ACGGCAAGAGGCGAGGGGCGGCGACTGGTGAGTACGCCAAAAATTTTGACTAGCGGAGGCTAGAAGGAGA
GAGATGGGTGCGAGAGCGTCAGTATTAAGCGGGGGAGAATTAGATCGCGATGGGAAAAAATTCGGTTAAG
GCCAGGGGGAAAGAAAAAATATAAATTAAAACATATAGTATGGGCAAGCAGGGAGCTAGAACGATTCGCA
GTTAATCCTGGCCTGTTAGAAACATCAGAAGGCTGTAGACAAATACTGGGACAGCTACAACCATCCCTTC
AGACAGGATCAGAAGAACTTAGATCATTATATAATACAGTAGCAACCCTCTATTGTGTGCATCAAAGGAT
AGAGATAAAAGACACCAAGGAAGCTTTAGACAAGATAGAGGAAGAGCAAAACAAAAGTAAGACCACCGCA
CAGCAAGCGGCCGCTGATCTTCAGACCTGGAGGAGGAGATATGAGGGACAATTGGAGAAGTGAATTATAT
AAATATAAAGTAGTAAAAATTGAACCATTAGGAGTAGCACCCACCAAGGCAAAGAGAAGAGTGGTGCAGA
GAGAAAAAAGAGCAGTGGGAATAGGAGCTTTGTTCCTTGGGTTCTTGGGAGCAGCAGGAAGCACTATGGG
CGCAGCGTCAATGACGCTGACGGTACAGGCCAGACAATTATTGTCTGGTATAGTGCAGCAGCAGAACAAT
TTGCTGAGGGCTATTGAGGCGCAACAGCATCTGTTGCAACTCACAGTCTGGGGCATCAAGCAGCTCCAGG
CAAGAATCCTGGCTGTGGAAAGATACCTAAAGGATCAACAGCTCCTGGGGATTTGGGGTTGCTCTGGAAA
ACTCATTTGCACCACTGCTGTGCCTTGGAATGCTAGTTGGAGTAATAAATCTCTGGAACAGATTTGGAAT
CACACGACCTGGATGGAGTGGGACAGAGAAATTAACAATTACACAAGCTTAATACACTCCTTAATTGAAG
AATCGCAAAACCAGCAAGAAAAGAATGAACAAGAATTATTGGAATTAGATAAATGGGCAAGTTTGTGGAA
TTGGTTTAACATAACAAATTGGCTGTGGTATATAAAATTATTCATAATGATAGTAGGAGGCTTGGTAGGT
TTAAGAATAGTTTTTGCTGTACTTTCTATAGTGAATAGAGTTAGGCAGGGATATTCACCATTATCGTTTC
AGACCCACCTCCCAACCCCGAGGGGACCCGACAGGCCCGAAGGAATAGAAGAAGAAGGTGGAGAGAGAGA
CAGAGACAGATCCATTCGATTAGTGAACGGATCGGCACTGCGTGCGCCAATTCTGCAGACAAATGGCAGT
ATTCATCCACAATTTTAAAAGAAAAGGGGGGATTGGGGGGTACAGTGCAGGGGAAAGAATAGTAGACATA
ATAGCAACAGACATACAAACTAAAGAATTACAAAAACAAATTACAAAAATTCAAAATTTTCGGGTTTATT
ACAGGGACAGCAGAGATCCAGTTTGGTTAATTAACCCGTGTCGGCTCCAGATCTGGCCTCCGCGCCGGGT
TTTGGCGCCTCCCGCGGGCGCCCCCCTCCTCACGGCGAGCGCTGCCACGTCAGACGAAGGGCGCAGCGAG
CGTCCTGATCCTTCCGCCCGGACGCTCAGGACAGCGGCCCGCTGCTCATAAGACTCGGCCTTAGAACCCC
AGTATCAGCAGAAGGACATTTTAGGACGGGACTTGGGTGACTCTAGGGCACTGGTTTTCTTTCCAGAGAG
CGGAACAGGCGAGGAAAAGTAGTCCCTTCTCGGCGATTCTGCGGAGGGATCTCCGTGGGGCGGTGAACGC
CGATGATTATATAAGGACGCGCCGGGTGTGGCACAGCTAGTTCCGTCGCAGCCGGGATTTGGGTCGCGGT
TCTTGTTTGTGGATCGCTGTGATCGTCACTTGGTGAGTAGCGGGCTGCTGGGCTGGCCGGGGCTTTCGTG
GCCGCCGGGCCGCTCGGTGGGACGGAAGCGTGTGGAGAGACCGCCAAGGGCTGTAGTCTGGGTCCGCGAG
CAAGGTTGCCCTGAACTGGGGGTTGGGGGGAGCGCAGCAAAATGGCGGCTGTTCCCGAGTCTTGAATGGA
AGACGCTTGTGAGGCGGGCTGTGAGGTCGTTGAAACAAGGTGGGGGGCATGGTGGGCGGCAAGAACCCAA
GGTCTTGAGGCCTTCGCTAATGCGGGAAAGCTCTTATTCGGGTGAGATGGGCTGGGGCACCATCTGGGGA
CCCTGACGTGAAGTTTGTCACTGACTGGAGAACTCGGTTTGTCGTCTGTTGCGGGGGCGGCAGTTATGGC
GGTGCCGTTGGGCAGTGCACCCGTACCTTTGGGAGCGCGCGCCCTCGTCGTGTCGTGACGTCACCCGTTC
TGTTGGCTTATAATGCAGGGTGGGGCCACCTGCCGGTAGGTGTGCGGTAGGCTTTTCTCCGTCGCAGGAC
GCAGGGTTCGGGCCTAGGGTAGGCTCTCCTGAATCGACAGGCGCCGGACCTCTGGTGAGGGGAGGGATAA
GTGAGGCGTCAGTTTCTTTGGTCGGTTTTATGTACCTATCTTCTTAAGTAGCTGAAGCTCCGGTTTTGAA
CTATGCGCTCGGGGTTGGCGAGTGTGTTTTGTGAAGTTTTTTAGGCACCTTTTGAAATGTAATCATTTGG
GTCAATATGTAATTTTCAGTGTTAGACTAGTAAATTGTCCGCTAAATTCTGGCCGTTTTTGGCTTTTTTG
TTAGACGAAGCTTGGGCTGCAGGTCCGATCCACCGGTCGCCACCATGGTGAGCAAGGGCGAGGAGCTGTT
CACCGGGGTGGTGCCCATCCTGGTCGAGCTGGACGGCGACGTAAACGGCCACAAGTTCAGCGTGTCCGGC
GAGGGCGAGGGCGATGCCACCTACGGCAAGCTGACCCTGAAGTTCATCTGCACCACCGGCAAGCTGCCCG
TGCCCTGGCCCACCCTCGTGACCACCCTGACCTACGGCGTGCAGTGCTTCAGCCGCTACCCCGACCACAT
GAAGCAGCACGACTTCTTCAAGTCCGCCATGCCCGAAGGCTACGTCCAGGAGCGCACCATCTTCTTCAAG
GACGACGGCAACTACAAGACCCGCGCCGAGGTGAAGTTCGAGGGCGACACCCTGGTGAACCGCATCGAGC
TGAAGGGCATCGACTTCAAGGAGGACGGCAACATCCTGGGGCACAAGCTGGAGTACAACTACAACAGCCA
CAACGTCTATATCATGGCCGACAAGCAGAAGAACGGCATCAAGGTGAACTTCAAGATCCGCCACAACATC
GAGGACGGCAGCGTGCAGCTCGCCGACCACTACCAGCAGAACACCCCCATCGGCGACGGCCCCGTGCTGC
TGCCCGACAACCACTACCTGAGCACCCAGTCCGCCCTGAGCAAAGACCCCAACGAGAAGCGCGATCACAT
GGTCCTGCTGGAGTTCGTGACCGCCGCCGGGATCACTCTCGGCATGGACGAGCTGTACAAGGGATCTGGA
GCAACAAACTTCTCACTACTCAAACAAGCAGGTGACGTGGAGGAGAATCCCGGGCCTTCTAGAATGACTG
AATATAAACTTGTGGTAGTTGGAGCTGTTGGCGTAGGCAAGAGTGCCTTGACGATACAGCTAATTCAGAA
TCATTTTGTGGACGAATATGATCCAACAATAGAGGATTCCTACAGGAAGCAAGTAGTAATTGATGGAGAA
ACCTGTCTCTTGGATATTCTCGACACAGCAGGTCAAGAGGAGTACAGTGCAATGAGGGACCAGTACATGA
GGACTGGGGAGGGCTTTCTTTGTGTATTTGCCATAAATAATACTAAATCATTTGAAGATATTCACCATTA
TAGAGAACAAATTAAAAGAGTTAAGGACTCTGAAGATGTACCTATGGTCCTAGTAGGAAATAAATGTGAT
TTGCCTTCCAGAACAGTAGACACAAAACAGGCTCAGGACTTAGCAAGAAGTTATGGAATTCCTTTTATTG
AAACATCAGCAAAGACAAGACAGGGTGTTGATGATGCCTTCTATACATTAGTTCGAGAAATTCGAAAACA
TAAAGAAAAGATGAGCAAAGATGGTAAAAAGAAGAAAAAGAAGTCAAAGACAAAGTGTGTAATTATGTAA
GGATCCGGCTCCGGCGAGGGCAGGGGAAGTCTACTAACATGCGGGGACGTGGAGGAAAATCCCGGCCCAG
CTAGCGTGTGATCAGAATTCGTTCCGGAGTCGTCGACTCGACAATCAACCTCTGGATTACAAAATTTGTG
AAAGATTGACTGGTATTCTTAACTATGTTGCTCCTTTTACGCTATGTGGATACGCTGCTTTAATGCCTTT
GTATCATGCTATTGCTTCCCGTATGGCTTTCATTTTCTCCTCCTTGTATAAATCCTGGTTGCTGTCTCTT
TATGAGGAGTTGTGGCCCGTTGTCAGGCAACGTGGCGTGGTGTGCACTGTGTTTGCTGACGCAACCCCCA
CTGGTTGGGGCATTGCCACCACCTGTCAGCTCCTTTCCGGGACTTTCGCTTTCCCCCTCCCTATTGCCAC
GGCGGAACTCATCGCCGCCTGCCTTGCCCGCTGCTGGACAGGGGCTCGGCTGTTGGGCACTGACAATTCC
GTGGTGTTGTCGGGGAAGCTGACGTCCTTTCCATGGCTGCTCGCCTGTGTTGCCACCTGGATTCTGCGCG
GGACGTCCTTCTGCTACGTCCCTTCGGCCCTCAATCCAGCGGACCTTCCTTCCCGCGGCCTGCTGCCGGC
TCTGCGGCCTCTTCCGCATCTTCGCCTTCGCCCTCAGACGAGTCGGATCTCCCTTTGGGCCGCCTCCCCG
CCTGGAATTAATTCGAGCTCGGTACCTTTAAGACCAATGACTTACAAGGCAGCTGTAGATCTTAGCCACT
TTTTAAAAGAAAAGGGGGGACTGGAAGGGCTACGTAACTCCCAACGAAGACAAGATCTGCTTTTTGCTTG
TACTGGGTCTCTCTGGTTAGACCAGATCTGAGCCTGGGAGCTCTCTGGCTAACTAGGGAACCCACTGCTT
AAGCCTCAATAAAGCTTGCCTTGAGTGCTTCAAGTAGTGTGTGCCCGTCTGTTGTGTGACTCTGGTAACT
AGAGATCCCTCAGACCCTTTTAGTCAGTGTGGAAAATCTCTAGCAGTAGTAGTTCATGTCATCTTATTAT
TCAGTATTTATAACTTGCAAAGAAATGAATATCAGAGAGTGAGAGGAACTTGTTTATTGCAGCTTATAAT
GGTTACAAATAAAGCAATAGCATCACAAATTTCACAAATAAAGCATTTTTTTCACTGCATTCTAGTTGTG
GTTTGTCCAAACTCATCAATGTATCTTATCATGTCTGGCTCTAGCTATCCCGCCCCTAACTCCGCCCATC
CCGCCCCTAACTCCGCCCAGTTCCGCCCATTCTCCGCCCCATGGCTGACTAATTTTTTTTATTTATGCAG
AGGCCGAGGCCGCCTCGGCCTCTGAGCTATTCCAGAAGTAGTGAGGAGGCTTTTTTGGAGGCCTAGGGAC
GTACCCAATTCGCCCTATAGTGAGTCGTATTACGCGCGCTCACTGGCCGTCGTTTTACAACGTCGTGACT
GGGAAAACCCTGGCGTTACCCAACTTAATCGCCTTGCAGCACATCCCCCTTTCGCCAGCTGGCGTAATAG
CGAAGAGGCCCGCACCGATCGCCCTTCCCAACAGTTGCGCAGCCTGAATGGCGAATGGG
[124 nt withheld, positions 6220-6343]
C
[91 nt withheld, positions 6345-6435]
A
[49 nt withheld, positions 6437-6485]
CCTTTGACGTTGGAGTCCACGTTCTTT
[37 nt withheld, positions 6513-6549]
ACCCTATCTCGGTCTATTCTTTTGATTTATAAGGGATTTTGCCGATTTCGGCCTATTGGTTAAAAAATGA
GCTGATTTAACAAAAATTTAACGCGAATTTTAACAAAATATTAACGCTTACAATTTAGGTGGCACTTTTC
GGGGAAATGTGCGCGGAACCCCTATTTGTTTATTTTTCTAAATACATTCAAATATGTATCCGCTCATGAG
ACAATAACCCTGATAAATGCTTCAATAATATTGAAAAAGGAAGAGTATGAGTATTCAACATTTCCGTGTC
GCCCTTATTCCCTTTTTTGCGGCATTTTGCCTTCCTGTTTTTGCTCACCCAGAAACGCTGGTGAAAGTAA
AAGATGCTGAAGATCAGTTGGGTGCACGAGTGGGTTACATCGAACTGGATCTCAACAGCGGTAAGATCCT
TGAGAGTTTTCGCCCCGAAGAACGTTTTCCAATGATGAGCACTTTTAAAGTTCTGCTATGTGGCGCGGTA
TTATCCCGTATTGACGCCGGGCAAGAGCAACTCGGTCGCCGCATACACTATTCTCAGAATGACTTGGTTG
AGTACTCACCAGTCACAGAAAAGCATCTTACGGATGGCATGACAGTAAGAGAATTATGCAGTGCTGCCAT
AACCATGAGTGATAACACTGCGGCCAACTTACTTCTGACAACGATCGGAGGACCGAAGGAGCTAACCGCT
TTTTTGCACAACATGGGGGATCATGTAACTCGCCTTGATCGTTGGGAACCGGAGCTGAATGAAGCCATAC
CAAACGACGAGCGTGACACCACGATGCCTGTAGCAATGGCAACAACGTTGCGCAAACTATTAACTGGCGA
ACTACTTACTCTAGCTTCCCGGCAACAATTAATAGACTGGATGGAGGCGGATAAAGTTGCAGGACCACTT
CTGCGCTCGGCCCTTCCGGCTGGCTGGTTTATTGCTGATAAATCTGGAGCCGGTGAGCGTGGGTCTCGCG
GTATCATTGCAGCACTGGGGCCAGATGGTAAGCCCTCCCGTATCGTAGTTATCTACACGACGGGGAGTCA
GGCAACTATGGATGAACGAAATAGACAGATCGCTGAGATAGGTGCCTCACTGATTAAGCATTGGTAACTG
TCAGACCAAGTTTACTCATATATACTTTAGATTGATTTAAAACTTCATTTTTAATTTAAAAGGATCTAGG
TGAAGATCCTTTTTGATAATCTCATGACCAAAATCCCTTAACGTGAGTTTTCGTTCCACTGAGCGTCAGA
CCCCGTAGAAAAGATCAAAGGATCTTCTTGAGATCCTTTTTTTCTGCGCGTAATCTGCTGCTTGCAAACA
AAAAAACCACCGCTACCAGCGGTGGTTTGTTTGCCGGATCAAGAGCTACCAACTCTTTTTCCGAAGGTAA
CTGGCTTCAGCAGAGCGCAGATACCAAATACTGTTCTTCTAGTGTAGCCGTAGTTAGGCCACCACTTCAA
GAACTCTGTAGCACCGCCTACATACCTCGCTCTGCTAATCCTGTTACCAGTGGCTGCTGCCAGTGGCGAT
AAGTCGTGTCTTACCGGGTTGGACTCAAGACGATAGTTACCGGATAAGGCGCAGCGGTCGGGCTGAACGG
GGGGTTCGTGCACACAGCCCAGCTTGGAGCGAACGACCTACACCGAACTGAGATACCTACAGCGTGAGCT
ATGAGAAAGCGCCACGCTTCCCGAAGGGAGAAAGGCGGACAGGTATCCGGTAAGCGGCAGGGTCGGAACA
GGAGAGCGCACGAGGGAGCTTCCAGGGGGAAACGCCTGGTATCTTTATAGTCCTGTCGGGTTTCGCCACC
TCTCACTTGAGCGTCGATTTTTGTGATGCTCGTCAGGGGGGCGGAGCCTATGGAAAAACGCCAGCAACGC
GGCCTTTTTACGGTTCCTGGCCTTTTGCTGGCCTTTTGCTCACATGTTCTTTCCTGCGTTATCCCCTGAT
TCTGTGGATAACCGTATTACCGCCTTTGAGTGAGCTGATACCGCTCGCCGCAGCCGAACGACCGAGCGCA
GCGAGTCAGTGAGCGAGGAAGCGGAAGAGCGCCCAATACGCAAACCGCCTCTCCCCGCGCGTTGGCCGAT
TCATTAATGCAGCTGGCACGACAGGTTTCCCGACTGGAAAGCGGGCAGTGAGCGCAACGCAATTAATGTG
AGTTAGCTCACTCATTAGGCACCCCAGGCTTTACACTTTATGCTTCCGGCTCGTATGTTGTGTGGAATTG
TGAGCGGATAACAATTTCACACAGGAAACAGCTATGACCATGATTACGCCAAGCGCGCAATTAACCCTCA
CTAAAGGGAACAAAAGCTGGAGCTGCAAGCTTAA
Features (pLannotate 1.2.2; 27 found; start..end, strand, type, name):
      1..227     +  promoter       RSV promoter: Rous sarcoma virus enhancer/promoter
    228..408     +  LTR            5' LTR (truncated): truncated 5' long terminal repeat (LTR) from HIV-1
    455..580     +  misc_feature   HIV-1 Ψ: packaging signal of human immunodeficiency virus type 1
    564..927     +  CDS            HIV-1 gag (fragment): gag protein from human immunodeficiency virus 1; gag
   1073..1306    +  misc_feature   RRE: The Rev response element (RRE) of HIV-1 allows for Rev-dependent mRNA export from the nucleus to the cytoplasm.
   1683..1783    +  CDS            Rev (fragment): human immunodeficiency virus 1 (HIV-1) Rev protein; rev; enhances nuclear export of unspliced and incompletely spliced viral mRNAs
   1833..1950    +  misc_feature   cPPT/CTS: central polypurine tract and central termination sequence of HIV-1
   2015..3226    +  promoter       UbC promoter: human ubiquitin C promoter
   3265..3981    +  CDS            EGFP: EGFP is a basic (constitutively fluorescent) green fluorescent protein published in 1996, derived from Aequorea victoria. It is reported to be a rapidly-maturing weak dimer with moderate acid sensitivity.
   4054..4620    +  CDS            K-Ras (G12V): human oncoprotein generated by the G12V mutation in the small GTPase K-Ras
   4636..4688    +  CDS            T2A (fragment): 2A peptide from Thosea asigna virus capsid protein Eukaryotic ribosomes fail to insert a peptide bond between the Gly and Pro residues, yielding separate polypeptides.
   4733..5321    +  misc_feature   WPRE: woodchuck hepatitis virus posttranscriptional regulatory element
   5342..5479    +  CDS            nef (fragment): NEF_HV1LA - Experimental evidence at protein level: Swiss-Prot protein existence level 1. Extracellular Nef protein targets CD4(+) T-lymphocytes for apoptosis by interacting with CXCR4 surface receptors. From Human immunodeficiency virus type 1 group M subtype B (isolate Lai) (HIV-1).
   5465..5645    +  LTR            5' LTR (truncated): truncated 5' long terminal repeat (LTR) from HIV-1
   5717..5838    +  polyA_signal   SV40 poly(A) signal: SV40 polyadenylation signal
   5878..6013    +  rep_origin     SV40 ori: SV40 origin of replication
   6034..6052    -  promoter       T7 promoter: promoter for bacteriophage T7 RNA polymerase
   6060..6215    +  CDS            lacZα (fragment): LacZα fragment of β-galactosidase; lacZ fragment
   6220..6648    +  rep_origin     f1 ori (sequence partly withheld): f1 bacteriophage origin of replication; arrow indicates direction of (+) strand synthesis
   6701..6805    +  promoter       AmpR promoter: bla
   6806..7666    +  CDS            AmpR: β-lactamase; bla; confers resistance to ampicillin, carbenicillin, and related antibiotics
   7837..8425    +  rep_origin     ori: high-copy-number ColE1/pMB1/pBR322/pUC origin of replication
   8608..8700    +  CDS            lacI (fragment): lac repressor; lacI; The lac repressor binds to the lac operator to inhibit transcription in E. coli. This inhibition can be relieved by adding lactose or isopropyl-β-D-thiogalactopyranoside (IPTG).
   8713..8734    +  protein_bind   CAP binding site: CAP binding activates transcription in the presence of cAMP. E. coli catabolite activator protein
   8749..8779    +  promoter       lac promoter: promoter for the E. coli lac operon
   8787..8803    +  protein_bind   lac operator: The lac repressor binds to the lac operator to inhibit transcription in E. coli. This inhibition can be relieved by adding lactose or isopropyl-β-D-thiogalactopyranoside (IPTG). lac repressor encoded by lacI
   8848..8866    +  promoter       T3 promoter: promoter for bacteriophage T3 RNA polymerase
