[The description below was written by a language model from this plasmid's Addgene catalogue record and pLannotate feature annotations shown in this document.]
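Description:
pUG2K is a lentiviral mammalian expression plasmid of about 8.9 kb, built on the pUltra backbone to deliver constitutively active human KRAS(G12V) together with a green fluorescent marker. It is propagated in E. coli as a high-copy plasmid through a ColE1/pUC-type origin and selected with ampicillin via the β-lactamase gene. The backbone also carries an f1 origin, an SV40 origin, and residual lac and T7/T3 promoter elements left over from the cloning vector.

The transfer cassette has a third-generation layout. An RSV promoter replaces the U3 region to drive transcription of the viral genome from a truncated HIV-1 5' LTR. This is followed by the Ψ packaging signal with a partial gag sequence, the Rev response element for Rev-dependent nuclear export, and the cPPT/CTS, which aids nuclear import of the reverse-transcribed genome. A second truncated LTR and an SV40 polyadenylation signal close the unit.

Within it, the human ubiquitin C promoter drives EGFP followed by KRAS(G12V), which was PCR-amplified from a retroviral K-Ras 12V plasmid and inserted between XbaI and BamHI sites. A partial T2A sequence is annotated just downstream of KRAS. The short gap between EGFP and KRAS carries no annotation, so the record does not state how the two coding regions are separated, although the design suggests co-expression from a single transcript. A WPRE downstream enhances transcript stability and expression.

The associated publication concerns WNT activity and MAPK signalling in colorectal cancer. That context is consistent with using the vector to stably introduce oncogenic KRAS into cells while tracking transduced cells by EGFP fluorescence.
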