Addgene plasmid #35493: pUG2K
Depositing lab: Ramesh Shivdasani. Depositing organization: Dana-Farber Cancer Institute. Publication: Differential WNT activity in colorectal cancer confers limited tumorigenic potential and is regulated by MAPK signaling. Horst D, Chen J, Morikawa T, Ogino S, Kirchner T, Shivdasani RA. Cancer Res. 2012 Feb 8. 10.1158/0008-5472.CAN-11-3222 PubMed 22318865.
Backbone
  Vector backbone: pUltra
  Backbone manufacturer: Malcom Moore
  Vector type: Mammalian Expression, Lentiviral
Growth in bacteria
  Bacterial resistance: Ampicillin, 100 μg/mL
  Growth temperature: 37°C
  Growth strain: Stbl3
  Copy number: High Copy
Gene/Insert
  Gene/Insert name: KRAS(G12V)
  Species: H. sapiens (human)
  Mutation: G12V
  Entrez Gene: KRAS (a.k.a. 'C-K-RAS, C-K-RAS, CFC2, K-RAS2A, K-RAS2B, K-RAS4A, K-RAS4B, K-Ras, K-Ras 2, KI-RAS, KRAS1, KRAS2, NS, NS3, OES, RALD, RASK2, c-Ki-ras, c-Ki-ras2)
  Promoter: Ubiquitin C
  Cloning method: Restriction Enzyme; 5′ cloning site Xba1 (not destroyed); 3′ cloning site BamH1 (not destroyed)
  Sequencing primers: 5′ ccactacctgagcacccagt
Resource information
  A portion of this plasmid was derived from a plasmid made by: We inserted PCR amplified constitutively active KRAS(G12V) from the pBabe K-Ras 12V plasmid (Channing Der) into pUltra.
Terms and licenses: Academic/Nonprofit Terms; Industry Terms: Not Available to Industry
How to cite: pUG2K was a gift from Ramesh Shivdasani (Addgene plasmid # 35493 ; http://n2t.net/addgene:35493 ; RRID:Addgene_35493)
