>Addgene plasmid #35493 | pUG2K | addgene partial sequence | sequence record 45588 | EGFP-C 5'-CATGGTCCTGCTGGAGTTCGTG-3'
GGGATCTGGAGCAACAAACTTCTCACTACTCAAACAAGCAGGTGACGTGGAGGAGAATCCCGGGCCTTCT
AGAATGACTGAATATAAACTTGTGGTAGTTGGAGCTGTTGGCGTAGGCAAGAGTGCCTTGACGATACAGC
TAATTCAGAATCATTTTGTGGACGAATATGATCCAACAATAGAGGATTCCTACAGGAAGCAAGTAGTAAT
TGATGGAGAAACCTGTCTCTTGGATATTCTCGACACAGCAGGTCAAGAGGAGTACAGTGCAATGAGGGAC
CAGTACATGAGGACTGGGGAGGGCTTTCTTTGTGTATTTGCCATAAATAATACTAAATCATTTGAAGATA
TTCACCATTATAGAGAACAAATTAAAAGAGTTAAGGACTCTGAAGATGTACCTATGGTCCTAGTAGGAAA
TAAATGTGATTTGCCTTCCAGAACAGTAGACACAAAACAGGCTCAGGACTTAGCAAGAAGTTATGGAATT
CCTTTTATTGAAACATCAGCAAAGACAAGACAGGGTGTTGATGATGCCTTCTATACATTAGTTCGAGAAA
TTCGAAAACATAAAGAAAAGATGAGCAAAGATGGTAAAAAGAAGAAAAAGAAGTCAAAGACAAAGTGTGT
AATTATGTAAGGATCCGGCTCCGGCGAGGGCAGGGGAAGTCTACTAACATGCGGGGACGTGGAGGAAAAT
CCCGGCCCAGCTAGCGTGTGATCAGAATTCGTTCCGGAGTCGTCGACTCGACAATCAACCTCTGGATTAC
AAAATTTGTGAAAGATTGACTGGTATTCTTAACTA
